>Addgene plasmid #162157 | pHR_EF1a-->GssmCherry-PNE | addgene full sequence | sequence record 330444 | Addgene NGS Result
GTACTGGGTCTCTCTGGTTAGACCAGATCTGAGCCTGGGAGCTCTCTGGCTAACTAGGGAACCCACTGCT
TAAGCCTCAATAAAGCTTGCCTTGAGTGCTTCAAGTAGTGTGTGCCCGTCTGTTGTGTGACTCTGGTAAC
TAGAGATCCCTCAGACCCTTTTAGTCAGTGTGGAAAATCTCTAGCAGTGGCGCCCGAACAGGGACTTGAA
AGCGAAAGGGAAACCAGAGGAGCTCTCTCGACGCAGGACTCGGCTTGCTGAAGCGCGCACGGCAAGAGGC
GAGGGGCGGCGACTGGTGAGTACGCCAAAAATTTTGACTAGCGGAGGCTAGAAGGAGAGAGATGGGTGCG
AGAGCGTCAGTATTAAGCGGGGGAGAATTAGATCGCGATGGGAAAAAATTCGGTTAAGGCCAGGGGGAAA
GAAAAAATATAAATTAAAACATATAGTATGGGCAAGCAGGGAGCTAGAACGATTCGCAGTTAATCCTGGC
CTGTTAGAAACATCAGAAGGCTGTAGACAAATACTGGGACAGCTACAACCATCCCTTCAGACAGGATCAG
AAGAACTTAGATCATTATATAATACAGTAGCAACCCTCTATTGTGTGCATCAAAGGATAGAGATAAAAGA
CACCAAGGAAGCTTTAGACAAGATAGAGGAAGAGCAAAACAAAAGTAAGACCACCGCACAGCAAGCGGCC
GGCCGCTGATCTTCAGACCTGGAGGAGGAGATATGAGGGACAATTGGAGAAGTGAATTATATAAATATAA
AGTAGTAAAAATTGAACCATTAGGAGTAGCACCCACCAAGGCAAAGAGAAGAGTGGTGCAGAGAGAAAAA
AGAGCAGTGGGAATAGGAGCTTTGTTCCTTGGGTTCTTGGGAGCAGCAGGAAGCACTATGGGCGCAGCGT
CAATGACGCTGACGGTACAGGCCAGACAATTATTGTCTGGTATAGTGCAGCAGCAGAACAATTTGCTGAG
GGCTATTGAGGCGCAACAGCATCTGTTGCAACTCACAGTCTGGGGCATCAAGCAGCTCCAGGCAAGAATC
CTGGCTGTGGAAAGATACCTAAAGGATCAACAGCTCCTGGGGATTTGGGGTTGCTCTGGAAAACTCATTT
GCACCACTGCTGTGCCTTGGAATGCTAGTTGGAGTAATAAATCTCTGGAACAGATTTGGAATCACACGAC
CTGGATGGAGTGGGACAGAGAAATTAACAATTACACAAGCTTAATACACTCCTTAATTGAAGAATCGCAA
AACCAGCAAGAAAAGAATGAACAAGAATTATTGGAATTAGATAAATGGGCAAGTTTGTGGAATTGGTTTA
ACATAACAAATTGGCTGTGGTATATAAAATTATTCATAATGATAGTAGGAGGCTTGGTAGGTTTAAGAAT
AGTTTTTGCTGTACTTTCTATAGTGAATAGAGTTAGGCAGGGATATTCACCATTATCGTTTCAGACCCAC
CTCCCAACCCCGAGGGGACCCGACAGGCCCGAAGGAATAGAAGAAGAAGGTGGAGAGAGAGACAGAGACA
GATCCATTCGATTAGTGAACGGATCTCGACGGTATCGCCAAATGGCAGTATTCATCCACAATTTTAAAAG
AAAAGGGGGGATTGGGGGGTACAGTGCAGGGGAAAGAATAGTAGACATAATAGCAACAGACATACAAACT
AAAGAATTACAAAAACAAATTACAAAAATTCAAAATTTTCGGGTTTATTACAGGGACAGCAGAGATCCAG
TTTGGATCGATAAGCTTGATATCGAATTCCGTGAGGCTCCGGTGCCCGTCAGTGGGCAGAGCGCACATCG
CCCACAGTCCCCGAGAAGTTGGGGGGAGGGGTCGGCAATTGAACCGGTGCCTAGAGAAGGTGGCGCGGGG
TAAACTGGGAAAGTGATGTCGTGTACTGGCTCCGCCTTTTTCCCGAGGGTGGGGGAGAACCGTATATAAG
TGCAGTAGTCGCCGTGAACGTTCTTTTTCGCAACGGGTTTGCCGCCAGAACACAGGTAAGTGCCGTGTGT
GGTTCCCGCGGGCCTGGCCTCTTTACGGGTTATGGCCCTTGCGTGCCTTGAATTACTTCCACCTGGCTGC
AGTACGTGATTCTTGATCCCGAGCTTCGGGTTGGAAGTGGGTGGGAGAGTTCGAGGCCTTGCGCTTAAGG
AGCCCCTTCGCCTCGTGCTTGAGTTGAGGCCTGGCCTGGGCGCTGGGGCCGCCGCGTGCGAATCTGGTGG
CACCTTCGCGCCTGTCTCGCTGCTTTCGATAAGTCTCTAGCCATTTAAAATTTTTGATGACCTGCTGCGA
CGCTTTTTTTCTGGCAAGATAGTCTTGTAAATGCGGGCCAAGATCTGCACACTGGTATTTCGGTTTTTGG
GGCCGCGGGCGGCGACGGGGCCCGTGCGTCCCAGCGCACATGTTCGGCGAGGCGGGGCCTGCGAGCGCGG
CCACCGAGAATCGGACGGGGGTAGTCTCAAGCTGGCCGGCCTGCTCTGGTGCCTGGCCTCGCGCCGCCGT
GTATCGCCCCGCCCTGGGCGGCAAGGCTGGCCCGGTCGGCACCAGTTGCGTGAGCGGAAAGATGGCCGCT
TCCCGGCCCTGCTGCAGGGAGCTCAAAATGGAGGACGCGGCGCTCGGGAGAGCGGGCGGGTGAGTCACCC
ACACAAAGGAAAAGGGCCTTTCCGTCCTCAGCCGTCGCTTCATGTGACTCCACGGAGTACCGGGCGCCGT
CCAGGCACCTCGATTAGTTCTCGAGCTTTTGGAGTACGTCGTCTTTAGGTTGGGGGGAGGGGTTTTATGC
GATGGAGTTTCCCCACACTGAGTGGGTGGAGACTGAAGTTAGGCCAGCTTGGCACTTGATGTAATTCTCC
TTGGAATTTGCCCTTTTTGAGTTTGGATCTTGGTTCATTCTCAAGCCTCAGACAGTGGTTCAAAGTTTTT
TTCTTCCATTTCAGGTGTCGTGAGAATTCTCACGCGGCCGCCACCATGGGCGTTAAAGTCCTTTTCGCCC
TGATCTGCATTGCCGTCGCAGAGGCCGTGAGCAAGGGCGAGGAGGATAACATGGCCATCATCAAGGAGTT
CATGCGCTTCAAGGTGCACATGGAGGGCTCCGTGAACGGCCACGAGTTCGAGATCGAGGGTGAGGGAGAG
GGTCGCCCATACGAGGGCACCCAGACCGCCAAGCTGAAGGTGACCAAGGGTGGCCCCCTGCCCTTCGCCT
GGGACATCCTGTCCCCTCAGTTCATGTACGGCTCCAAGGCCTACGTGAAGCACCCCGCCGACATCCCCGA
CTACTTGAAGCTGTCCTTCCCCGAGGGCTTCAAGTGGGAGCGCGTGATGAACTTCGAGGACGGCGGCGTG
GTGACCGTGACCCAGGACTCCTCCCTGCAGGACGGCGAGTTCATCTACAAGGTGAAGCTGCGCGGCACCA
ACTTCCCCTCCGACGGCCCCGTAATGCAGAAGAAGACCATGGGCTGGGAGGCCTCCTCCGAGCGGATGTA
CCCCGAGGACGGCGCCCTGAAGGGCGAGATCAAGCAGAGGCTGAAGCTGAAGGACGGCGGCCACTACGAC
GCTGAGGTCAAGACCACCTACAAGGCCAAGAAGCCCGTGCAGCTGCCCGGCGCCTACAACGTCAACATCA
AGTTGGACATCACCTCCCACAACGAGGACTACACCATCGTGGAACAGTACGAACGCGCCGAGGGCCGCCA
CTCCACCGGTGGAATGGACGAGCTGTACAAGTTGGTTGGAGAAGCGGCTGCCAAGGAGGCCGCTGCAAAG
GCTAATTACCATCTCGAAAATGAGGTCGCCCGGCTGAAGAAGTTGTGATTAATTAAGGCCGCAACTCCCA
CCTGCAACATGCGTGACTGACTGAGGCCGCGACTCTAGAGTCGACCTGCAGGCATGCAAGCTTGATATCA
AGCTTATCGATAATCAACCTCTGGATTACAAAATTTGTGAAAGATTGACTGGTATTCTTAACTATGTTGC
TCCTTTTACGCTATGTGGATACGCTGCTTTAATGCCTTTGTATCATGCTATTGCTTCCCGTATGGCTTTC
ATTTTCTCCTCCTTGTATAAATCCTGGTTGCTGTCTCTTTATGAGGAGTTGTGGCCCGTTGTCAGGCAAC
GTGGCGTGGTGTGCACTGTGTTTGCTGACGCAACCCCCACTGGTTGGGGCATTGCCACCACCTGTCAGCT
CCTTTCCGGGACTTTCGCTTTCCCCCTCCCTATTGCCACGGCGGAACTCATCGCCGCCTGCCTTGCCCGC
TGCTGGACAGGGGCTCGGCTGTTGGGCACTGACAATTCCGTGGTGTTGTCGGGGAAATCATCGTCCTTTC
CTTGGCTGCTCGCCTGTGTTGCCACCTGGATTCTGCGCGGGACGTCCTTCTGCTACGTCCCTTCGGCCCT
CAATCCAGCGGACCTTCCTTCCCGCGGCCTGCTGCCGGCTCTGCGGCCTCTTCCGCGTCTTCGCCTTCGC
CCTCAGACGAGTCGGATCTCCCTTTGGGCCGCCTCCCCGCATCGATACCGTCGACCTCGAGGGAATTAAT
TCGAGCTCGGTACCTTTAAGACCAATGACTTACAAGGCAGCTGTAGATCTTAGCCACTTTTTAAAAGAAA
AGGGGGGACTGGAAGGGCTAATTCACTCCCAACGAAGACAAGATCTGCTTTTTGCTTGTACTGGGTCTCT
CTGGTTAGACCAGATCTGAGCCTGGGAGCTCTCTGGCTAACTAGGGAACCCACTGCTTAAGCCTCAATAA
AGCTTGCCTTGAGTGCTTCAAGTAGTGTGTGCCCGTCTGTTGTGTGACTCTGGTAACTAGAGATCCCTCA
GACCCTTTTAGTCAGTGTGGAAAATCTCTAGCAGCATCTAGAATTAATTCCGTGTATTCTATAGTGTCAC
CTAAATCGTATGTGTATGATACATAAGGTTATGTATTAATTGTAGCCGCGTTCTAACGACAATATGTACA
AGCCTAATTGTGTAGCATCTGGCTTACTGAAGCAGACCCTATCATCTCTCTCGTAAACTGCCGTCAGAGT
CGGTTTGGTTGGACGAACCTTCTGAGTTTCTGGTAACGCCGTCCCGCACCCGGAAATGGTCAGCGAACCA
ATCAGCAGGGTCATCGCTAGCCAGATCCTCTACGCCGGACGCATCGTGGCCGGCATCACCGGCGCCACAG
GTGCGGTTGCTGGCGCCTATATCGCCGACATCACCGATGGGGAAGATCGGGCTCGCCACTTCGGGCTCAT
GAGCGCTTGTTTCGGCGTGGGTATGGTGGCAGGCCCCGTGGCCGGGGGACTGTTGGGCGCCATCTCCTTG
CATGCACCATTCCTTGCGGCGGCGGTGCTCAACGGCCTCAACCTACTACTGGGCTGCTTCCTAATGCAGG
AGTCGCATAAGGGAGAGCGTCGAATGGTGCACTCTCAGTACAATCTGCTCTGATGCCGCATAGTTAAGCC
AGCCCCGACACCCGCCAACACCCGCTGACGCGCCCTGACGGGCTTGTCTGCTCCCGGCATCCGCTTACAG
ACAAGCTGTGACCGTCTCCGGGAGCTGCATGTGTCAGAGGTTTTCACCGTCATCACCGAAACGCGCGAGA
CGAAAGGGCCTCGTGATACGCCTATTTTTATAGGTTAATGTCATGATAATAATGGTTTCTTAGACGTCAG
GTGGCACTTTTCGGGGAAATGTGCGCGGAACCCCTATTTGTTTATTTTTCTAAATACATTCAAATATGTA
TCCGCTCATGAGACAATAACCCTGATAAATGCTTCAATAATATTGAAAAAGGAAGAGTATGAGTATTCAA
CATTTCCGTGTCGCCCTTATTCCCTTTTTTGCGGCATTTTGCCTTCCTGTTTTTGCTCACCCAGAAACGC
TGGTGAAAGTAAAAGATGCTGAAGATCAGTTGGGTGCACGAGTGGGTTACATCGAACTGGATCTCAACAG
CGGTAAGATCCTTGAGAGTTTTCGCCCCGAAGAACGTTTTCCAATGATGAGCACTTTTAAAGTTCTGCTA
TGTGGCGCGGTATTATCCCGTATTGACGCCGGGCAAGAGCAACTCGGTCGCCGCATACACTATTCTCAGA
ATGACTTGGTTGAGTACTCACCAGTCACAGAAAAGCATCTTACGGATGGCATGACAGTAAGAGAATTATG
CAGTGCTGCCATAACCATGAGTGATAACACTGCGGCCAACTTACTTCTGACAACGATCGGAGGACCGAAG
GAGCTAACCGCTTTTTTGCACAACATGGGGGATCATGTAACTCGCCTTGATCGTTGGGAACCGGAGCTGA
ATGAAGCCATACCAAACGACGAGCGTGACACCACGATGCCTGTAGCAATGGCAACAACGTTGCGCAAACT
ATTAACTGGCGAACTACTTACTCTAGCTTCCCGGCAACAATTAATAGACTGGATGGAGGCGGATAAAGTT
GCAGGACCACTTCTGCGCTCGGCCCTTCCGGCTGGCTGGTTTATTGCTGATAAATCTGGAGCCGGTGAGC
GTGGGTCTCGCGGTATCATTGCAGCACTGGGGCCAGATGGTAAGCCCTCCCGTATCGTAGTTATCTACAC
GACGGGGAGTCAGGCAACTATGGATGAACGAAATAGACAGATCGCTGAGATAGGTGCCTCACTGATTAAG
CATTGGTAACTGTCAGACCAAGTTTACTCATATATACTTTAGATTGATTTAAAACTTCATTTTTAATTTA
AAAGGATCTAGGTGAAGATCCTTTTTGATAATCTCATGACCAAAATCCCTTAACGTGAGTTTTCGTTCCA
CTGAGCGTCAGACCCCGTAGAAAAGATCAAAGGATCTTCTTGAGATCCTTTTTTTCTGCGCGTAATCTGC
TGCTTGCAAACAAAAAAACCACCGCTACCAGCGGTGGTTTGTTTGCCGGATCAAGAGCTACCAACTCTTT
TTCCGAAGGTAACTGGCTTCAGCAGAGCGCAGATACCAAATACTGTTCTTCTAGTGTAGCCGTAGTTAGG
CCACCACTTCAAGAACTCTGTAGCACCGCCTACATACCTCGCTCTGCTAATCCTGTTACCAGTGGCTGCT
GCCAGTGGCGATAAGTCGTGTCTTACCGGGTTGGACTCAAGACGATAGTTACCGGATAAGGCGCAGCGGT
CGGGCTGAACGGGGGGTTCGTGCACACAGCCCAGCTTGGAGCGAACGACCTACACCGAACTGAGATACCT
ACAGCGTGAGCTATGAGAAAGCGCCACGCTTCCCGAAGGGAGAAAGGCGGACAGGTATCCGGTAAGCGGC
AGGGTCGGAACAGGAGAGCGCACGAGGGAGCTTCCAGGGGGAAACGCCTGGTATCTTTATAGTCCTGTCG
GGTTTCGCCACCTCTGACTTGAGCGTCGATTTTTGTGATGCTCGTCAGGGGGGCGGAGCCTATGGAAAAA
CGCCAGCAACGCGGCCTTTTTACGGTTCCTGGCCTTTTGCTGGCCTTTTGCTCACATGTTCTTTCCTGCG
TTATCCCCTGATTCTGTGGATAACCGTATTACCGCCTTTGAGTGAGCTGATACCGCTCGCCGCAGCCGAA
CGACCGAGCGCAGCGAGTCAGTGAGCGAGGAAGCGGAAGAGCGCCCAATACGCAAACCGCCTCTCCCCGC
GCGTTGGCCGATTCATTAATGCAGCTGTGGAATGTGTGTCAGTTAGGGTGTGGAAAGTCCCCAGGCTCCC
CAGCAGGCAGAAGTATGCAAAGCATGCATCTCAATTAGTCAGCAACCAGGTGTGGAAAGTCCCCAGGCTC
CCCAGCAGGCAGAAGTATGCAAAGCATGCATCTCAATTAGTCAGCAACCATAGTCCCGCCCCTAACTCCG
CCCATCCCGCCCCTAACTCCGCCCAGTTCCGCCCATTCTCCGCCCCATGGCTGACTAATTTTTTTTATTT
ATGCAGAGGCCGAGGCCGCCTCGGCCTCTGAGCTATTCCAGAAGTAGTGAGGAGGCTTTTTTGGAGGCCT
AGGCTTTTGCAAAAAGCTTGGACACAAGACAGGCTTGCGAGATATGTTTGAGAATACCACTTTATCCCGC
GTCAGGGAGAGGCAGTGCGTAAAAAGACGCGGACTCATGTGAAATACTGGTTTTTAGTGCGCCAGATCTC
TATAATCTCGCGCAACCTATTTTCCCCTCGAACACTTTTTAAGCCGTAGATAAACAGGCTGGGACACTTC
ACATGAGCGAAAAATACATCGTCACCTGGGACATGTTGCAGATCCATGCACGTAAACTCGCAAGCCGACT
GATGCCTTCTGAACAATGGAAAGGCATTATTGCCGTAAGCCGTGGCGGTCTGTACCGGGTGCGTTACTGG
CGCGTGAACTGGGTATTCGTCATGTCGATACCGTTTGTATTTCCAGCTACGATCACGACAACCAGCGCGA
GCTTAAAGTGCTGAAACGCGCAGAAGGCGATGGCGAAGGCTTCATCGTTATTGATGACCTGGTGGATACC
GGTGGTACTGCGGTTGCGATTCGTGAAATGTATCCAAAAGCGCACTTTGTCACCATCTTCGCAAAACCGG
CTGGTCGTCCGCTGGTTGATGACTATGTTGTTGATATCCCGCAAGATACCTGGATTGAACAGCCGTGGGA
TATGGGCGTCGTATTCGTCCCGCCAATCTCCGGTCGCTAATCTTTTCAACGCCTGGCACTGCCGGGCGTT
GTTCTTTTTAACTTCAGGCGGGTTACAATAGTTTCCAGTAAGTATTCTGGAGGCTGCATCCATGACACAG
GCAAACCTGAGCGAAACCCTGTTCAAACCCCGCTTTAAACATCCTGAAACCTCGACGCTAGTCCGCCGCT
TTAATCACGGCGCACAACCGCCTGTGCAGTCGGCCCTTGATGGTAAAACCATCCCTCACTGGTATCGCAT
GATTAACCGTCTGATGTGGATCTGGCGCGGCATTGACCCACGCGAAATCCTCGACGTCCAGGCACGTATT
GTGATGAGCGATGCCGAACGTACCGACGATGATTTATACGATACGGTGATTGGCTACCGTGGCGGCAACT
GGATTTATGAGTGGGCCCCGGATCTTTGTGAAGGAACCTTACTTCTGTGGTGTGACATAATTGGACAAAC
TACCTACAGAGATTTAAAGCTCTAAGGTAAATATAAAATTTTTAAGTGTATAATGTGTTAAACTACTGAT
TCTAATTGTTTGTGTATTTTAGATTCCAACCTATGGAACTGATGAATGGGAGCAGTGGTGGAATGCCTTT
AATGAGGAAAACCTGTTTTGCTCAGAAGAAATGCCATCTAGTGATGATGAGGCTACTGCTGACTCTCAAC
ATTCTACTCCTCCAAAAAAGAAGAGAAAGGTAGAAGACCCCAAGGACTTTCCTTCAGAATTGCTAAGTTT
TTTGAGTCATGCTGTGTTTAGTAATAGAACTCTTGCTTGCTTTGCTATTTACACCACAAAGGAAAAAGCT
GCACTGCTATACAAGAAAATTATGGAAAAATATTCTGTAACCTTTATAAGTAGGCATAACAGTTATAATC
ATAACATACTGTTTTTTCTTACTCCACACAGGCATAGAGTGTCTGCTATTAATAACTATGCTCAAAAATT
GTGTACCTTTAGCTTTTTAATTTGTAAAGGGGTTAATAAGGAATATTTGATGTATAGTGCCTTGACTAGA
GATCATAATCAGCCATACCACATTTGTAGAGGTTTTACTTGCTTTAAAAAACCTCCCACACCTCCCCCTG
AACCTGAAACATAAAATGAATGCAATTGTTGTTGTTAACTTGTTTATTGCAGCTTATAATGGTTACAAAT
AAAGCAATAGCATCACAAATTTCACAAATAAAGCATTTTTTTCACTGCATTCTAGTTGTGGTTTGTCCAA
ACTCATCAATGTATCTTATCATGTCTGGATCAACTGGATAACTCAAGCTAACCAAAATCATCCCAAACTT
CCCACCCCATACCCTATTACCACTGCCAATTACCTGTGGTTTCATTTACTCTAAACCTGTGATTCCTCTG
AATTATTTTCATTTTAAAGAAATTGTATTTGTTAAATATGTACTACAAACTTAGTAGTTGGAAGGGCTAA
TTCACTCCCAAAGAAGACAAGATATCCTTGATCTGTGGATCTACCACACACAAGGCTACTTCCCTGATTA
GCAGAACTACACACCAGGGCCAGGGGTCAGATATCCACTGACCTTTGGATGGTGCTACAAGCTAGTACCA
GTTGAGCCAGATAAGGTAGAAGAGGCCAATAAAGGAGAGAACACCAGCTTGTTACACCCTGTGAGCCTGC
ATGGGATGGATGACCCGGAGAGAGAAGTGTTAGAGTGGAGGTTTGACAGCCGCCTAGCATTTCATCACGT
GGCCCGAGAGCTGCATCCGGAGTACTTCAAGAACTGCTGATATCGAGCTTGCTACAAGGGACTTTCCGCT
GGGGACTTTCCAGGGAGGCGTGGCCTGGGCGGGACTGGGGAGTGGCGAGCCCTCAGATCCTGCATATAAG
CAGCTGCTTTTTGCCT
Features (pLannotate 1.2.2; 33 found; start..end, strand, type, name):
    233..358     +  misc_feature   HIV-1 Ψ: packaging signal of human immunodeficiency virus type 1
    342..680     +  CDS            HIV-1 gag (fragment): gag protein from human immunodeficiency virus 1; gag
    855..1088    +  misc_feature   RRE: The Rev response element (RRE) of HIV-1 allows for Rev-dependent mRNA export from the nucleus to the cytoplasm.
   1465..1565    +  CDS            Rev (fragment): human immunodeficiency virus 1 (HIV-1) Rev protein; rev; enhances nuclear export of unspliced and incompletely spliced viral mRNAs
   1602..1719    +  misc_feature   cPPT/CTS: central polypurine tract and central termination sequence of HIV-1
   1756..1780    -  misc_feature   MCS (fragment): pBluescript multiple cloning site
   1785..2963    +  promoter       EF-1α promoter: strong constitutive promoter for human elongation factor EF-1α
   3037..3741    +  CDS            mCherry: mCherry is a basic (constitutively fluorescent) red fluorescent protein published in 2004, derived from Discosoma sp.. It is reported to be a very rapidly-maturing monomer with low acid sensitivity.
   3883..3913    +  misc_feature   MCS (fragment): pUC18/19 multiple cloning site
   3914..3932    +  misc_feature   MCS (fragment): pBluescript multiple cloning site
   3932..4520    +  misc_feature   WPRE: woodchuck hepatitis virus posttranscriptional regulatory element
   4521..4543    +  misc_feature   MCS (fragment): pBluescript multiple cloning site
   4560..4628    +  CDS            nef (fragment): NEF_HV1Z2 - Experimental evidence at protein level: Swiss-Prot protein existence level 1. Extracellular Nef protein targets CD4(+) T-lymphocytes for apoptosis by interacting with CXCR4 surface receptors. From Human immunodeficiency virus type 1 group M subtype D (isolate Z2/CDC-Z34) (HIV-1).
   4630..4863    +  LTR            3' LTR (ΔU3): self-inactivating 3' long terminal repeat (LTR) from HIV-1
   4888..4906    -  promoter       SP6 promoter: promoter for bacteriophage SP6 RNA polymerase
   5134..5413    +  CDS            TcR (fragment): tetracycline efflux protein; tet; confers resistance to tetracycline
   5414..5462    -  misc_feature   bom (fragment): basis of mobility region from pBR322
   5564..5599    -  CDS            rop (fragment): Rop protein, which maintains plasmids at low copy number; rop
   5694..5798    +  promoter       AmpR promoter: bla
   5799..6659    +  CDS            AmpR: β-lactamase; bla; confers resistance to ampicillin, carbenicillin, and related antibiotics
   6830..7418    +  rep_origin     ori: high-copy-number ColE1/pMB1/pBR322/pUC origin of replication
   7601..7657    +  CDS            lacI (fragment): lac repressor; lacI; The lac repressor binds to the lac operator to inhibit transcription in E. coli. This inhibition can be relieved by adding lactose or isopropyl-β-D-thiogalactopyranoside (IPTG).
   7664..7993    +  promoter       SV40 promoter: SV40 enhancer and early promoter
   8193..8312    +  CDS            gpt (fragment): XGPT_ECOLI - Also known as gpp, gxu. Experimental evidence at protein level: Swiss-Prot protein existence level 1. Purine salvage pathway enzyme that catalyzes the transfer of the ribosyl-5-phosphate group from 5-phospho-alpha-D-ribose 1- diphosphate (PRPP) to the N9 position of the 6-oxopurines guanine and xanthine to form the corresponding ribonucleotides GMP (guanosine 5'- monophosphate) and XMP (xanthosine 5'-monophosphate), with the release of PPi. To a lesser extent, also acts on hypoxanthine (PubMed:9100006, PubMed:3886014). Does not ribophosphorylate adenine (PubMed:3886014). From Esch
   8312..8647    +  CDS            gpt (fragment): XGPT_ECOLI - Also known as gpp, gxu. Experimental evidence at protein level: Swiss-Prot protein existence level 1. Purine salvage pathway enzyme that catalyzes the transfer of the ribosyl-5-phosphate group from 5-phospho-alpha-D-ribose 1- diphosphate (PRPP) to the N9 position of the 6-oxopurines guanine and xanthine to form the corresponding ribonucleotides GMP (guanosine 5'- monophosphate) and XMP (xanthosine 5'-monophosphate), with the release of PPi. To a lesser extent, also acts on hypoxanthine (PubMed:9100006, PubMed:3886014). Does not ribophosphorylate adenine (PubMed:3886014). From Esch
   8742..9047    +  CDS            frsA (fragment): FRSA_ECOLI - Also known as yafA. Experimental evidence at protein level: Swiss-Prot protein existence level 1. Catalyzes the hydrolysis of esters (PubMed:15808744). Displays esterase activity toward pNP-butyrate (PubMed:15808744). May stimulate mixed-acid fermentation by acting as a fermentation/respiration switch that down-regulates respiration and up- regulates fermentation rates (PubMed:15169777). From Escherichia coli (strain K12).
   9051..9125    +  CDS            small t antigen (fragment): SV40 (simian virus 40) small t antigen
   9127..9192    +  intron         small t intron: SV40 (simian virus 40) small t antigen intron
   9322..9342    +  CDS            SV40 NLS: nuclear localization signal of SV40 (simian virus 40) large T antigen
   9661..9744    +  CDS            large T antigen (fragment): large T antigen from SV40 (simian virus 40)
   9767..9901    +  polyA_signal   SV40 poly(A) signal: SV40 polyadenylation signal
  10068..10397   +  CDS            nef (fragment): NEF_HV1BR - Experimental evidence at protein level: Swiss-Prot protein existence level 1. Extracellular Nef protein targets CD4(+) T-lymphocytes for apoptosis by interacting with CXCR4 surface receptors (PubMed:14990729). From Human immunodeficiency virus type 1 group M subtype B (isolate BRU/LAI) (HIV-1).
  10445..186     +  LTR            5' LTR (truncated) (across the origin): truncated 5' long terminal repeat (LTR) from HIV-1
