[The description below was written by a language model from this plasmid's Addgene catalogue record and pLannotate feature annotations shown in this document.]
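Description:
pHR_EF1a-->GssmCherry-PNE is a lentiviral transfer plasmid built on the pHR backbone for constitutive expression of an mCherry-based protein carrying a PNE element in mammalian cells. It is maintained in E. coli through a high-copy ColE1/pUC-type origin and selected with ampicillin via the bla gene. The backbone also retains remnants of older vectors: pBR322-derived tet, bom and rop fragments, plus an SV40 promoter–gpt cassette with the SV40 small t intron and polyadenylation signal. These lie outside the proviral region and are not described as functional markers in the record.

The packaged region is bounded by a truncated HIV-1 5' LTR spanning the plasmid origin and a self-inactivating ΔU3 3' LTR, which minimises LTR-driven transcription after integration. Between them are the Ψ packaging signal with a gag fragment, the Rev response element for Rev-dependent nuclear export of genomic RNA, and the cPPT/CTS, which aids nuclear import of the reverse-transcribed genome. The human EF-1α promoter drives the mCherry coding sequence, followed by a WPRE to enhance transcript stability and expression.

Short unannotated stretches lie just upstream of mCherry and between mCherry and the WPRE. Given the construct name, these may hold the "Gss" element and the PNE portion, but the record neither annotates nor defines them, and the catalogue lists only mCherry as the insert. The stated purpose calls PNE an "anchor". The associated publication concerns synthetic morphogen systems for programming multicellular patterning, so the construct is presumably used to generate stably transduced cell lines for such experiments.
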