Addgene plasmid #162157: pHR_EF1a-->GssmCherry-PNE
Purpose: Lentiviral vector for constitutive expression of mCherry and PNE anchor in mammalian cells
Depositing lab: Wendell Lim. Depositing organization: University of California, San Francisco (UCSF). Publication: Engineering synthetic morphogen systems that can program multicellular patterning. Toda S, McKeithan WL, Hakkinen TJ, Lopez P, Klein OD, Lim WA. Science. 2020 Oct 16;370(6514):327-331. doi: 10.1126/science.abc0033. PubMed 33060357.
Backbone
  Vector backbone: pHR
  Vector type: Mammalian Expression, Lentiviral
Growth in bacteria
  Bacterial resistance: Ampicillin, 100 μg/mL
  Growth temperature: 37°C
  Growth strain: NEB Stable
  Copy number: High Copy
Gene/Insert
  Gene/Insert name: mCherry
Terms and licenses: Academic/Nonprofit Terms; Industry Terms: Not Available to Industry
How to cite: pHR_EF1a-->GssmCherry-PNE was a gift from Wendell Lim (Addgene plasmid # 162157 ; http://n2t.net/addgene:162157 ; RRID:Addgene_162157)
